>Addgene plasmid #229530 | pBHM2646 | addgene full sequence | sequence record 459934 | Addgene NGS Result
GACGAAAGGGCCTCGTGATACGCCTATTTTTATAGGTTAATGTCATGATAATAATGGTTTCTTAGACGGA
TCGCTTGCCTGTAACTTACACGCGCCTCGTATCTTTTAATGATGGAATAATTTGGGAATTTACTCTGTGT
TTATTTATTTTTATGTTTTGTATTTGGATTTTAGAAAGTAAATAAAGAAGGTAGAAGAGTTACGGAATGA
AGAAAAAAAAATAAACAAAGGTTTAAAAAATTTCAACAAAAAGCGTACTTTACATATATATTTATTAGAC
AAGAAAAGCAGATTAAATAGATATACATTCGATTAACGATAAGTAAAATGTAAAATCACAGGATTTTCGT
GTGTGGTCTTCTACACAGACAAGATGAAACAATTCGGCATTAATACCTGAGAGCAGGAAGAGCAAGATAA
AAGGTAGTATTTGTTGGCGATCCCCCTAGAGTCTTTTACATCTTCGGAAAACAAAAACTATTTTTTCTTT
AATTTCTTTTTTTACTTTCTATTTTTAATTTATATATTTATATTAAAAAATTTAAATTATAATTATTTTT
ATAGCACGTGATGAAAAGGACCCAGGTGGCACTTTTCGGGGAAATGTGCGCGGAACCCCTATTTGTTTAT
TTTTCTAAATACATTCAAATATGTATCCGCTCATGAGACAATAACCCTGATAAATGCTTCAATAATATTG
AAAAAGGAAGAGTATGAGTATTCAACATTTCCGTGTCGCCCTTATTCCCTTTTTTGCGGCATTTTGCCTT
CCTGTTTTTGCTCACCCAGAAACGCTGGTGAAAGTAAAAGATGCTGAAGATCAGTTGGGTGCACGAGTGG
GTTACATCGAACTGGATCTCAACAGCGGTAAGATCCTTGAGAGTTTTCGCCCCGAAGAACGTTTTCCAAT
GATGAGCACTTTTAAAGTTCTGCTATGTGGCGCGGTATTATCCCGTATTGACGCCGGGCAAGAGCAACTC
GGTCGCCGCATACACTATTCTCAGAATGACTTGGTTGAGTACTCACCAGTCACAGAAAAGCATCTTACGG
ATGGCATGACAGTAAGAGAATTATGCAGTGCTGCCATAACCATGAGTGATAACACTGCGGCCAACTTACT
TCTGACAACGATCGGAGGACCGAAGGAGCTAACCGCTTTTTTGCACAACATGGGGGATCATGTAACTCGC
CTTGATCGTTGGGAACCGGAGCTGAATGAAGCCATACCAAACGACGAGCGTGACACCACGATGCCTGTAG
CAATGGCAACAACGTTGCGCAAACTATTAACTGGCGAACTACTTACTCTAGCTTCCCGGCAACAATTAAT
AGACTGGATGGAGGCGGATAAAGTTGCAGGACCACTTCTGCGCTCGGCCCTTCCGGCTGGCTGGTTTATT
GCTGATAAATCTGGAGCCGGTGAGCGTGGGTCTCGCGGTATCATTGCAGCACTGGGGCCAGATGGTAAGC
CCTCCCGTATCGTAGTTATCTACACGACGGGGAGTCAGGCAACTATGGATGAACGAAATAGACAGATCGC
TGAGATAGGTGCCTCACTGATTAAGCATTGGTAACTGTCAGACCAAGTTTACTCATATATACTTTAGATT
GATTTAAAACTTCATTTTTAATTTAAAAGGATCTAGGTGAAGATCCTTTTTGATAATCTCATGACCAAAA
TCCCTTAACGTGAGTTTTCGTTCCACTGAGCGTCAGACCCCGTAGAAAAGATCAAAGGATCTTCTTGAGA
TCCTTTTTTTCTGCGCGTAATCTGCTGCTTGCAAACAAAAAAACCACCGCTACCAGCGGTGGTTTGTTTG
CCGGATCAAGAGCTACCAACTCTTTTTCCGAAGGTAACTGGCTTCAGCAGAGCGCAGATACCAAATACTG
TTCTTCTAGTGTAGCCGTAGTTAGGCCACCACTTCAAGAACTCTGTAGCACCGCCTACATACCTCGCTCT
GCTAATCCTGTTACCAGTGGCTGCTGCCAGTGGCGATAAGTCGTGTCTTACCGGGTTGGACTCAAGACGA
TAGTTACCGGATAAGGCGCAGCGGTCGGGCTGAACGGGGGGTTCGTGCACACAGCCCAGCTTGGAGCGAA
CGACCTACACCGAACTGAGATACCTACAGCGTGAGCTATGAGAAAGCGCCACGCTTCCCGAAGGGAGAAA
GGCGGACAGGTATCCGGTAAGCGGCAGGGTCGGAACAGGAGAGCGCACGAGGGAGCTTCCAGGGGGAAAC
GCCTGGTATCTTTATAGTCCTGTCGGGTTTCGCCACCTCTGACTTGAGCGTCGATTTTTGTGATGCTCGT
CAGGGGGGCGGAGCCTATGGAAAAACGCCAGCAACGCGGCCTTTTTACGGTTCCTGGCCTTTTGCTGGCC
TTTTGCTCACATGTTCTTTCCTGCGTTATCCCCTGATTCTGTGGATAACCGTATTACCGCCTTTGAGTGA
GCTGATACCGCTCGCCGCAGCCGAACGACCGAGCGCAGCGAGTCAGTGAGCGAGGAAGCGGAAGAGCGCC
CAATACGCAAACCGCCTCTCCCCGCGCGTTGGCCGATTCATTAATGCAGCTGGCACGACAGGTTTCCCGA
CTGGAAAGCGGGCAGTGAGCGCAACGCAATTAATGTGAGTTAGCTCACTCATTAGGCACCCCAGGCTTTA
CACTTTATGCTTCCGGCTCGTATGTTGTGTGGAATTGTGAGCGGATAACAATTTCACACAGGAAACAGCT
ATGACCATGATTACGCCAAGCTCGAAATTAACCCTCACTAAAGGGAACAAAAGCTGGTACCGGGCCCCCC
CTCGAGGGGTTCTGGATCCGGAGGTAGTAAGGAGAAGTCCGCCTGTCCCAAGGACCCCGCCAAGCCCCCC
GCCAAGGCCCAGGTCGTCGGTTGGCCCCCCGTCCGATCCTACCGAAAGAACGTCATGGTCTCCTGTCAGA
AGTCCTCCGGTGGTCCCGAGGCCGCCGCCTTCGTCAAGGTCTCCATGGACGGTGCCCCCTACCTCCGAAA
GATCGACCTCCGAATGTACAAGGGGTCAGGGTCAGATTATAAAGATGACGATGACAAGGATTATAAAGAT
GACGATGACAAGTAATTACTTATGTAGTGACCCTTCTTACGCGTAATATGCATCGGATGACTGTTGCTAC
TTGTGCTTCTTACGTTTTGTGTCTTATTTGCTGATGTATACCTCTGCGCTTCAAAATCTTCATTGCCGTG
ATATATCATTCCATGTCGTTTGTCCGTTATTGGATTCCCGATAGTTGTCCGCGAAATCGAATATTTCTCG
GCTGACGACGTCTCTTGCAACAATAAAATGGCCATCACTGTTGAAATTTGCACGAGAGCTATAACTTGGA
ATAACCTTCGTTGCTGCTTTATTTTAGTGCTTTCAACTATTTACTCATTCTCAGGTCGCCACCATCGCAT
TGATATCGTTCCTTCCATCCTTCCTTTCCTTTAGTCGGTCACGTCTTCCTTAATCCGTCACTCCTTTTTT
CAGTCGTTCCTGGAGATCACCACGAAATAATCTCGACATGCACTGACCATCTCGGTTCTGTGGACTGTCA
TGCTAAGAGAGTTCATGTTGTAATAATAGTTTGTTGCATGGAAAGAACGGGGAAAGAAGCAAGAAACAGA
TGTACAGAATTACCGATGTCTCTACGCATCCCTGACCTCGTCCTTCCTACCGCAACCGCACTTCCACCTG
CTCACACGTCCTCGTTAATGCCTTGAATCTCAGCCACACACTTACCTCGCCTCGACGCTTGTCGGGCCAG
GGCACCCCCTTCATCAACCTGGGAAGAGTTGGCGGGGCAAACGGAGGAGGGATGGGGCAGGAAGAGGGGG
ATGGCGCACGTCGAGTGGATTTGGAAGAAAAGGGGTTGGTCGAGGTGGAAGTCGAAGCGAAGATGTTGAA
TGTCATGTTTGGGAACGGGGGATCTTTAGAAGACTATGAGATTGAACGAGCTTGATAAAAAAGCACCGAC
TCGGTGCCACTTTTTCAAGTTGATAACGGACTAGCCTTATTTTAACTTGCTATTTCTAGCTCTAAAACCT
AGGCATGAGGATATCTCGCATCTAGCAACAGTATACCCTGCCGGTGTATGTGCAATTTCCACTTTGGCGG
ATAACGGAAGCAAATAAGACGGCGGTCCACGCCGTCTCAGTGTTTTTTTATTTTTTTCCCGTCATCCATT
GTTTTTCTCCTCACCTCTTCATTCTCAACAAATGGTTATAATTATCGGTCACACCTGCAGGTTACCATTG
TCCTTGCACGTATACTTTGCATGCATGCCGATCAATTTAAAAAATAAATGAACTGTAATAATCATGCTTT
GTTTTTAGTTCTAATGCAAGGGGGATCCACTAGTTGCCATGAAGATCCTGAGGATTCAACGGCGTTGCTG
AGGGTGGGAAGGATGGTATTGTTGTCTGTAGATAGATTAATGGGCATATAATGTCAAAAAAGATGATTGA
CACGATGTCTGTCTCGAATTCGCAGTGTGCTAAAATTGTATCACTTCTCTAATATGTATATATACACCCT
CTAAGGAAAATTAACCCCTTACCGCCTTCACGAATTCTTAGGGGCAGGGCATGCTCATGTAGAGCGCCTG
CTCGCCGTCCGAGGCGGTGCCGTCGTACAGGGCGGTGTCCAGGCCGCAGAGGGTGAACCCCATCCGCCGG
TACGCGTGGATAGCCGGTGCGTTAACGTTGGTGACCTCCAGCCAGAGGTGCCCGGCGCCCCGCTCGCGGG
CGAACTCCGTCGCGAGCCCCATCAACGCGCGCCCGACCCCGTGCCCCCGGTGCTCCGGGGCGACCTCGAT
GTCCTCGACGGTCAGCCGGCGGTTCCAGCCGGAGTACGAGACGACCACGAAGCCCGCCAGGTCGCCGTCG
TCCCCGTACGCGACGAACGTCCGGGAGTCCGGGTCGCCGTCCTCCCCGTCGTCCGATTCGTCGTCCGATT
CGTCGTCGGGGAACACCTTGGTCAGGGGCGGGTCCACCGGCACCTCCCGCAGGGTGAAGCCGTCCCCGGT
GGCGGTGACGCGGAAGACGGTGTCGGTGGTGAAGGACCCATCCAGTGCCTCGATGGCCTCGGCGTCCCCC
GGGACACTGGTGCGGTACCGGTAAGCCGTGTCGTCAAGAGTGGCGGCCGCCATAGACATGTTGGGCGAGT
TTACTAATGGAAAAAGACAATTAGCAAAGAGGCTGCATATTAGGAGACGCGGTGAAGATTGGGGAGGACA
ATAGGGTCCGTGCACCAAAAAGTCCTGACGGCAGCTCTGTTCAACGCACATCCATCTCTTCCAGCTATGC
GTGTGGCACCAGCACGGATGGATTGTTGCACCAAAAGGACAAGGCGAGATGGATGCAGGTCGAGGCGATG
CGGTGCTATCGGCCCTCGTTGTCGAACGCCACGTCGTCCTCTCGGCGACCGTCAATCCTGGAAGGAAATG
ACCAAGCGTGCACCCAGCATCCAGCATCCAACATCCAGCACCCAGCACCTAGCACCCATGATCCAATGGC
CGGCATGCAGATCAGCGTGGGGAGAGCACCATCTAGCAGCCCCTGGCAGGCCCAGCATTGTGCTCGGATG
TGCGATAGGCGGTGGGTGCGATAAGGTGGATTAGTGGAGGATGGAGGACTGAGTGGCGGGCAAGGGAAGG
GGGCGGGAAGATGACTCACCTTGGGCAGTGGGTGGGGGATGCGGTATAGGGGATGTATGTGGATGCTGGC
GGAGGATAGAAGCTGTAAGCTGAGCTGGTGCCAACGGTGACGCTGTGAGAGTGGTCTCGGCGACCCTGAC
GGCGACTCGGCGTTACCCCGTGTGGCACACCGGACGCGCGTCGAGTGACGTTGCTGCTATTGTTGTTACC
ATCATCCTCTCCTCCGACAACCATACACTCAGTGCACACCATGCCACTCGAATCCTGCATGCGGTGGAGC
TCCAATTCGCCCTATAGTGAGTCGTATTACAATTCACTGGCCGTCGTTTTACAACGTCGTGACTGGGAAA
ACCCTGGCGTTACCCAACTTAATCGCCTTGCAGCACATCCCCCTTTCGCCAGCTGGCGTAATAGCGAAGA
GGCCCGCACCGATCGCCCTTCCCAACAGTTGCGCAGCCTGAATGGCGAATGG
[124 nt withheld, positions 6143-6266]
C
[91 nt withheld, positions 6268-6358]
A
[49 nt withheld, positions 6360-6408]
CCTTTGACGTTGGAGTCCACGTTCTTT
[37 nt withheld, positions 6436-6472]
ACCCTATCTCGGTCTATTCTTTTGATTTATAAGGGATTTTGCCGATTTCGGCCTATTGGTTAAAAAATGA
GCTGATTTAACAAAAATTTAACGCGAATTTTAACAAAATATTAACGCTTACAATTTCCTGATGCGGTATT
TTCTCCTTACGCATCTGTGCGGTATTTCACACCGCATAGGGTAATAACTGATATAATTAAATTGAAGCTC
TAATTTGTGAGTTTAGTATACATGCATTTACTTATAATACAGTTTTTTAGTTTTGCTGGCCGCATCTTCT
CAAATATGCTTCCCAGCCTGCTTTTCTGTAACGTTCACCCTCTACCTTAGCATCCCTTCCCTTTGCAAAT
AGTCCTCTTCCAACAATAATAATGTCAGATCCTGTAGAGACCACATCATCCACGGTTCTATACTGTTGAC
CCAATGCGTCTCCCTTGTCATCTAAACCCACACCGGGTGTCATAATCAACCAATCGTAACCTTCATCTCT
TCCACCCATGTCTCTTTGAGCAATAAAGCCGATAACAAAATCTTTGTCGCTCTTCGCAATGTCAACAGTA
CCCTTAGTATATTCTCCAGTAGATAGGGAGCCCTTGCATGACAATTCTGCTAACATCAAAAGGCCTCTAG
GTTCCTTTGTTACTTCTTCTGCCGCCTGCTTCAAACCGCTAACAATACCTGGGCCCACCACACCGTGTGC
ATTCGTAATGTCTGCCCATTCTGCTATTCTGTATACACCCGCAGAGTACTGCAATTTGACTGTATTACCA
ATGTCAGCAAATTTTCTGTCTTCGAAGAGTAAAAAATTGTACTTGGCGGATAATGCCTTTAGCGGCTTAA
CTGTGCCCTCCATGGAAAAATCAGTCAAGATATCCACATGTGTTTTTAGTAAACAAATTTTGGGACCTAA
TGCTTCAACTAACTCCAGTAATTCCTTGGTGGTACGAACATCCAATGAAGCACACAAGTTTGTTTGCTTT
TCGTGCATGATATTAAATAGCTTGGCAGCAACAGGACTAGGATGAGTAGCAGCACGTTCCTTATATGTAG
CTTTCGACATGATTTATCTTCGTTTCCTGCAGGTTTTTGTTCTGTGCAGTTGGGTTAAGAATACTGGGCA
ATTTCATGTTTCTTCAACACTACATATGCGTATATATACCAATCTAAGTCTGTGCTCCTTCCTTCGTTCT
TCCTTCTGTTCGGAGATTACCGAATCAAAAAAATTTCAAGGAAACCGAAATCAAAAAAAAGAATAAAAAA
AAAATGATGAATTGAAAAGGTGGTATGGTGCACTCTCAGTACAATCTGCTCTGATGCCGCATAGTTAAGC
CAGCCCCGACACCCGCCAACACCCGCTGACGCGCCCTGACGGGCTTGTCTGCTCCCGGCATCCGCTTACA
GACAAGCTGTGACCGTCTCCGGGAGCTGCATGTGTCAGAGGTTTTCACCGTCATCACCGAAACGCGCGA
Features (pLannotate 1.2.2; 22 found; start..end, strand, type, name):
     69..572     -  misc_feature   CEN/ARS: S. cerevisiae CEN6 centromere fused to an autonomously replicating sequence
    609..713     +  promoter       AmpR promoter: bla
    714..1574    +  CDS            AmpR: β-lactamase; bla; confers resistance to ampicillin, carbenicillin, and related antibiotics
   1745..2333    +  rep_origin     ori: high-copy-number ColE1/pMB1/pBR322/pUC origin of replication
   2516..2608    +  CDS            lacI (fragment): lac repressor; lacI; The lac repressor binds to the lac operator to inhibit transcription in E. coli. This inhibition can be relieved by adding lactose or isopropyl-β-D-thiogalactopyranoside (IPTG).
   2621..2642    +  protein_bind   CAP binding site: CAP binding activates transcription in the presence of cAMP. E. coli catabolite activator protein
   2657..2687    +  promoter       lac promoter: promoter for the E. coli lac operon
   2695..2711    +  protein_bind   lac operator: The lac repressor binds to the lac operator to inhibit transcription in E. coli. This inhibition can be relieved by adding lactose or isopropyl-β-D-thiogalactopyranoside (IPTG). lac repressor encoded by lacI
   2756..2774    +  promoter       T3 promoter: promoter for bacteriophage T3 RNA polymerase
   2786..2807    -  misc_feature   MCS (fragment): pBluescript multiple cloning site
   2826..3032    +  CDS            IAA17 (fragment): IAA17_ARATH - Also known as AXR3. Experimental evidence at protein level: Swiss-Prot protein existence level 1. Aux/IAA proteins are short-lived transcriptional factors that function as repressors of early auxin response genes at low auxin concentrations. Repression is thought to result from the interaction with auxin response factors (ARFs), proteins that bind to the auxin- responsive promoter element (AuxRE). Formation of heterodimers with ARF proteins may alter their ability to modulate early auxin response genes expression. From Arabidopsis thaliana (Mouse-ear cress).
   3057..3085    +  CDS            5xFLAG (fragment): five tandem FLAG® epitope tags
   3983..4058    -  misc_RNA       gRNA scaffold: guide RNA scaffold for the Streptococcus pyogenes CRISPR/Cas9 system
   4590..5153    -  CDS            NrsR: nourseothricin acetyltransferase; Streptomyces noursei nat1; confers resistance to nourseothricin
   5961..5979    -  promoter       T7 promoter: promoter for bacteriophage T7 RNA polymerase
   5982..6139    +  CDS            lacZα (fragment): LacZα fragment of β-galactosidase; lacZ fragment
   6143..6571    +  rep_origin     f1 ori (sequence partly withheld): f1 bacteriophage origin of replication; arrow indicates direction of (+) strand synthesis
   6599..6650    -  misc_feature   bom (fragment): basis of mobility region from pBR322
   6729..7532    -  CDS            URA3: orotidine-5'-phosphate decarboxylase, required for uracil biosynthesis; S. cerevisiae URA3; yeast auxotrophic marker, counterselectable with 5-fluoroorotic acid (5-FOA)
   7533..7748    -  promoter       URA3 promoter: S. cerevisiae URA3
   7756..7805    -  misc_feature   bom (fragment): basis of mobility region from pBR322
   7907..1       -  CDS            rop (fragment) (across the origin): Rop protein, which maintains plasmids at low copy number; rop
