[The description below was written by a language model from this plasmid's Addgene catalogue record and pLannotate feature annotations shown in this document.]
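Description:
pBHM2646 is built on pRS316, a yeast–E. coli shuttle vector. In bacteria it is maintained at high copy through the ColE1/pUC-type origin and selected with ampicillin via the bla gene. The backbone also provides a CEN6/ARS element for stable low-copy maintenance in Saccharomyces cerevisiae, the URA3 auxotrophic marker with its own promoter (counterselectable with 5-FOA), and an f1 origin. Remnants of the pBluescript-style cloning region flank the insert, including the lac promoter/operator, lacZα fragment, and T3 and T7 promoters. The catalogue lists a total size of 7,869 bp, whereas the sequenced record that was annotated is 7,941 nt.

The insert of roughly 3.1 kb combines three modules. The first is mAID_opt, a mini auxin-inducible degron annotated as a fragment of Arabidopsis IAA17, followed directly by FLAG epitope sequence. The catalogue describes this as a 2xFLAG tag, and the annotation software matched it as a partial 5xFLAG. The second is an "empty" sgRNA cassette containing the Streptococcus pyogenes Cas9 guide scaffold without a targeting spacer, on the opposite strand. The third is a nourseothricin acetyltransferase gene (NATR), also on the opposite strand.

The promoters driving the sgRNA and the NAT marker are not annotated or stated, and neither Cas9 nor an auxin receptor such as TIR1 appears in the feature table. The arrangement suggests a template or cloning intermediate for CRISPR-assisted tagging of endogenous genes with a FLAG-marked degron, using nourseothricin selection, to allow auxin-triggered protein depletion. The record itself states only the components, and does not name the intended target organism or the workflow.
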