Addgene plasmid #229530: pBHM2646
Purpose: Carries mAID_opt tag, empty sgRNA, and NATR marker
Depositing lab: Hiten Madhani. Depositing organization: University of California, San Francisco (UCSF).
Backbone
  Vector backbone: pRS316
  Backbone size w/o insert (bp): 4806
  Total vector size (bp): 7869
  Vector type: Bacterial Expression, Yeast Expression
  Selectable markers: URA3
Growth in bacteria
  Bacterial resistance: Ampicillin, 100 μg/mL
  Growth temperature: 37°C
  Growth strain: DH5alpha
  Copy number: High Copy
Gene/Insert
  Gene/Insert name: mAID_opt - empty sgRNA - NATR
  Insert size (bp): 3135
  Tag / fusion protein: 2xFLAG
Terms and licenses: Academic/Nonprofit Terms; Industry Terms: Not Available to Industry
How to cite: pBHM2646 was a gift from Hiten Madhani (Addgene plasmid # 229530 ; http://n2t.net/addgene:229530 ; RRID:Addgene_229530)
